Addgene plasmid #25059: pCDNA3 Flag BimL(T56A,DE)
Depositing lab: Roger Davis. Depositing organization: University of Massachusetts, Worcester. Publication: JNK phosphorylation of Bim-related members of the Bcl2 family induces Bax-dependent apoptosis. Lei K, Davis RJ. Proc Natl Acad Sci U S A. 2003 Mar 4. 100(5):2432-7. 10.1073/pnas.0438011100 PubMed 12591950.
Backbone
  Vector backbone: pcDNA3
  Backbone manufacturer: invitrogen
  Backbone size w/o insert (bp): 5446
  Vector type: Mammalian Expression
Growth in bacteria
  Bacterial resistance: Ampicillin, 100 μg/mL
  Growth temperature: 37°C
  Growth strain: DH5alpha
  Copy number: High Copy
Gene/Insert
  Gene/Insert name: BimL (T56A,DE) (alt name: BCL2-like 11)
  Species: H. sapiens (human)
  Insert size (bp): 458
  Mutation: Changed threonine 56 to alanine changed leucine 92 to aspartic acid changed isoleucine 95 to glutamic acid
  GenBank ID: AF032458
  Entrez Gene: BCL2L11 (a.k.a. BAM, BIM, BOD)
  Tag / fusion protein: Flag (N terminal on insert)
  Cloning method: Restriction Enzyme; 5′ cloning site Hind III (not destroyed); 3′ cloning site EcoRI (not destroyed)
  Sequencing primers: 5′ T7; 3′ SP6
Terms and licenses: Academic/Nonprofit Terms; Industry Terms: Not Available to Industry
How to cite: pCDNA3 Flag BimL(T56A,DE) was a gift from Roger Davis (Addgene plasmid # 25059 ; http://n2t.net/addgene:25059 ; RRID:Addgene_25059)
