[The description below was written by a language model from this plasmid's Addgene catalogue record.]
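Description:
pCDNA3 Flag BimL(T56A,DE) is a mammalian expression plasmid built on the Invitrogen pcDNA3 backbone (about 5.4 kb without insert). It carries a mutant form of the human pro-apoptotic Bcl2-family gene BCL2L11 (Bim), in its BimL isoform. It is propagated in E. coli as a high-copy plasmid under ampicillin selection. The record gives no feature table and does not name the promoter or any mammalian selection marker. The standard pcDNA3 backbone normally drives inserts from the CMV immediate-early promoter with a downstream polyadenylation signal and carries a neomycin resistance cassette, but these elements are inferred from the backbone name rather than documented here. The use of T7 and SP6 as sequencing primers fits the phage promoter sites that flank the pcDNA3 polylinker.

The roughly 460 bp insert was cloned between HindIII and EcoRI, both of which remain intact, and encodes BimL with an N-terminal Flag epitope for detection or immunoprecipitation. Three substitutions are present. Threonine 56 is changed to alanine, and leucine 92 and isoleucine 95 are changed to aspartic acid and glutamic acid respectively (the "DE" in the name). The associated publication concerns JNK phosphorylation of Bim-related proteins and Bax-dependent apoptosis. In that context, the T56A change likely removes a candidate phosphorylation site, although the record does not state the functional rationale for it or for the DE substitutions. The construct is suited to transient or stable expression in mammalian cells as a mutant comparator to wild-type BimL in studies of apoptosis signalling.
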