>Addgene plasmid #25059 | pCDNA3 Flag BimL(T56A,DE) | depositor partial sequence | sequence record 11559 | Author sequence
AAGCTTACGGCAGCCAACATGGACTATAAGGACGATGATGACAAAGGATCCGCAAAGCAACCTTCTGATG
TAAGTTCTGAGTGTGACCGAGAAGGTAGACAATTGCAGCCTGCGGAGAGGCCTCCCCAGCTCAGACCTGG
GGCCCCTACCTCCCTACAGACAGAGCCACAAGACAGGAGCCCAGCACCCATGAGTTGTGACAAATCAACA
CAAGCCCCAAGTCCTCCTTGCCAGGCCTTCAACCACTATCTCAGTGCAATGGCTTCCATGAGGCAGGCTG
AACCTGCAGATATGCGCCCAGAGATATGGATCGCCCAAGAGGATCGGCGTGAAGGAGACGAGTTTAACGC
TTACTATGCAAGGAGGGTATTTTTGAATAATTACCAAGCAGCCGAAGACCACCCACGAATGGTTATCTTA
CGACTGTTACGTTACATTGTCCGCCTGGTGTGGAGAATGCATTGAGAATTC
