>Addgene plasmid #25059 | pCDNA3 Flag BimL(T56A,DE) | addgene partial sequence | sequence record 32099 | 25059 with CMV-F
TTAGCGACTCTCTGGCTACTGAGAACCCACTGCTTACTGGCTTATCGAAATTAATACGACTCACTATAGG
GAGACCCAAGCTTACGGCAGCCAACATGGACTATAAGGACGATGATGACAAAGGATCCGCAAAGCAACCT
TCTGATGTAAGTTCTGAGTGTGACCGAGAAGGTAGACAATTGCAGCCTGCGGAGAGGCCTCCCCAGCTCA
GACCTGGGGCCCCTACCTCCCTACAGACAGAGCCACAAGACAGGAGCCCAGCACCCATGAGTTGTGACAA
ATCAACACAAGCCCCAAGTCCTCCTTGCCAGGCCTTCAACCACTATCTCAGTGCAATGGCTTCCATGAGG
CAGGCTGAACCTGCAGATATGCGCCCAGAGATATGGATCGCCCAAGAGGATCGGCGTGAAGGAGACGAGT
TTAACGCTTACTATGCAAGGAGGGTATTTTTGAATAATTACCAAGCAGCCGAAGACCACCCACGAATGGT
TATCTTACGACTGTTACGTTACATTGTCCGCCTGGTGTGGAGAATGCATTGAGAATTCTGCAGATATCCA
TCACACTGGCGGCCGCTCGAGCATGCATCTAGAGGGCCCTATTCTATAGTGTCACCTAAATGCTAGAGCT
CGCTGATCAGCCTCGACTGTGCCTTCTAGTTGCCAGCCATCTGTTGTTTGCCCCTCCCCCGTGCCTTCCT
TGACCCTGGAAGGTGCCACTCCCACTGTCCTTTCCTAATAAAATGAGGAAATTGCATCGCATTGTCTGAG
TAGGTGTCATTCTATTCTGGGGGGTGGGGTGGGGCAGGACAGCAAGGGGGAGGATTGGGAAGACAATAGC
AGGCATGCTGGGGATGCGGTGGGCTCTATGGCTTCTGAGGCGGAAAGAACCAGCTGGGGCTCTAGGGGGT
TCCCCCC
